>Addgene plasmid #175577 | pDonorCm(Ptr) | addgene full sequence | sequence record 347010 | Addgene NGS Result
CCGGATAAGGCGCAGCGGTCGGGCTGAACGGGGGGTTCGTGCACACAGCCCAGCTTGGAGCGAACGACCT
ACACCGAACTGAGATACCTACAGCGTGAGCTATGAGAAAGCGCCACGCTTCCCGAAGGGAGAAAGGCGGA
CAGGTATCCGGTAAGCGGCAGGGTCGGAACAGGAGAGCGCACGAGGGAGCTTCCAGGGGGAAACGCCTGG
TATCTTTATAGTCCTGTCGGGTTTCGCCACCTCTGACTTGAGCGTCGATTTTTGTGATGCTCGTCAGGGG
GGCGGAGCCTATGGAAAAACGCCAGCAACGCGGCCTTTTTACGGTTCCTGGCCTTTTGCTGGCCTTTTGC
TCACATGTTCTTTCCTGCGTTATCCCCTGATTCTGTGGATAACCGTATTACCGCCTTTGAGTGAGCTGAT
ACCGCTCGCCGCAGCCGAACGACCGAGCGCAGCGAGTCAGTGAGCGAGGAAGCGGAAGAGCGCCCAATAC
GCAAACCGCCTCTCCCCGCGCGTTGGCCGATTCATTAATGCAGCTGGCACGACAGGTTTCCCGACTGGAA
AGCGGGCAGTGAGCGCAACGCAATTAATGTGAGTTAGCTCACTCATTAGGCACCCCAGGCTTTACACTTT
ATGCTTCCGGCTCGTATGTTGTGTGGAATTGTGAGCGGATAACAATTTCACACAGGAAACAGCTATGACC
ATGATTACGCCAAGCTTTTGGGTGTTGTTTGAAGTATAAGTTGACATATCTGTACTAAAAGATGGCATAA
ATTGGAAGTGTAAGGTGGCATAGTCTAGTATTTAACCAAATGGTTAAATGGTTGACTCACATGGAGAAAA
AAATCACTGGATATACCACCGTTGATATATCCCAATGGCATCGTAAAGAACATTTTGAGGCATTTCAGTC
AGTTGCTCAATGTACCTATAACCAGACCGTTCAGCTGGATATTACGGCCTTTTTAAAGACCGTAAAGAAA
AATAAGCACAAGTTTTATCCGGCCTTTATTCACATTCTTGCCCGCCTGATGAATGCTCATCCGGAGTTCC
GTATGGCAATGAAAGACGGTGAGCTGGTGATATGGGATAGTGTTCACCCTTGTTACACCGTTTTCCATGA
GCAAACTGAAACGTTTTCATCGCTCTGGAGTGAATACCACGACGATTTCCGGCAGTTTCTACACATATAT
TCGCAAGATGTGGCGTGTTACGGTGAAAACCTGGCCTATTTCCCTAAAGGGTTTATTGAGAATATGTTTT
TCGTCTCAGCCAATCCCTGGGTGAGTTTCACCAGTTTTGATTTAAACGTGGCCAATATGGACAACTTCTT
CGCCCCCGTTTTCACTATGGGCAAATATTATACGCAAGGCGACAAGGTGCTGATGCCGCTGGCGATTCAG
GTTCATCATGCCGTTTGTGATGGCTTCCATGTCGGCAGAATGCTTAATGAATTACAACAGTACTGCGATG
AGTGGCAGGGCGGGGCGTAATTTTTTTAAGGCAGTTATTGGTGCCCTTTTAATTTTCCTTAATTATTTTT
AAAGTTAGACTGATTTAGACTTGGAAAAGCTTAATGATTGGAGAGCTAAATTGACTAATAGTATTCAGTC
AAGTTTAATTAGTTTTAAGCGATCCATGCATAACTATTTCTGTACAATGCTATATTTTCACCAATTAATA
ATTTTTAATCAAGCCTACATTATGAAATATACTATACCCATTTGAACTCTTCTATTTGTACCATTGTCGG
TAGCAAAAACTTATGGGGTTTTGAACGTCACTTAAATTGTAAGCATTTGCGATGGAGGCGCGTTTAGAGT
CAACCTTGATTCTGATATGCTCCGAATTTTTGGTAAGAATATAAGTGTGAGAGTAGCTAATGTGGATACG
CCTGAGTTAAGGGAAAAATGTGAAAATGAAATAACTCGTTATCATGCAAAGTGACTAAGGTTATAATCTT
CCGTTTATGGCACATAGCAGCCAACTAAACTTGACAGTATTTTTATGTGGTTGGCTTTATAAAACCAGCA
TTTGGTAACATTATGCCAATTTTTACTTCAATATTATGCCAACATACACTACACTAACGGAGCTGTAGCA
CAATAAGCTCGTTTGTACTTATGCCAACTTATACTTCAAACAACATTGGGGGTACCGAGCTCGAATTCAC
TGGCCGTCGTTTTACAACGTCGTGACTGGGAAAACCCTGGCGTTACCCAACTTAATCGCCTTGCAGCACA
TCCCCCTTTCGCCAGCTGGCGTAATAGCGAAGAGGCCCGCACCGATCGCCCTTCCCAACAGTTGCGCAGC
CTGAATGGCGAATGGCGCCTGATGCGGTATTTTCTCCTTACGCATCTGTGCGGTATTTCACACCGCATAT
GGTGCACTCTCAGTACAATCTGCTCTGATGCCGCATAGTTAAGCCAGCCCCGACACCCGCCAACACCCGC
TGACGCGCCCTGACGGGCTTGTCTGCTCCCGGCATCCGCTTACAGACAAGCTGTGACCGTCTCCGGGAGC
TGCATGTGTCAGAGGTTTTCACCGTCATCACCGAAACGCGCGAGACGAAAGGGCCTCGTGATACGCCTAT
TTTTATAGGTTAATGTCATGATAATAATGGTTTCTTAGACGTCAGGTGGCACTTTTCGGGGAAATGTGCG
CGGAACCCCTATTTGTTTATTTTTCTAAATACATTCAAATATGTATCCGCTCATGAGACAATAACCCTGA
TAAATGCTTCAATAATATTGAAAAAGGAAGAGTATGAGTATTCAACATTTCCGTGTCGCCCTTATTCCCT
TTTTTGCGGCATTTTGCCTTCCTGTTTTTGCTCACCCAGAAACGCTGGTGAAAGTAAAAGATGCTGAAGA
TCAGTTGGGTGCACGAGTGGGTTACATCGAACTGGATCTCAACAGCGGTAAGATCCTTGAGAGTTTTCGC
CCCGAAGAACGTTTTCCAATGATGAGCACTTTTAAAGTTCTGCTATGTGGCGCGGTATTATCCCGTATTG
ACGCCGGGCAAGAGCAACTCGGTCGCCGCATACACTATTCTCAGAATGACTTGGTTGAGTACTCACCAGT
CACAGAAAAGCATCTTACGGATGGCATGACAGTAAGAGAATTATGCAGTGCTGCCATAACCATGAGTGAT
AACACTGCGGCCAACTTACTTCTGACAACGATCGGAGGACCGAAGGAGCTAACCGCTTTTTTGCACAACA
TGGGGGATCATGTAACTCGCCTTGATCGTTGGGAACCGGAGCTGAATGAAGCCATACCAAACGACGAGCG
TGACACCACGATGCCTGTAGCAATGGCAACAACGTTGCGCAAACTATTAACTGGCGAACTACTTACTCTA
GCTTCCCGGCAACAATTAATAGACTGGATGGAGGCGGATAAAGTTGCAGGACCACTTCTGCGCTCGGCCC
TTCCGGCTGGCTGGTTTATTGCTGATAAATCTGGAGCCGGTGAGCGTGGGTCTCGCGGTATCATTGCAGC
ACTGGGGCCAGATGGTAAGCCCTCCCGTATCGTAGTTATCTACACGACGGGGAGTCAGGCAACTATGGAT
GAACGAAATAGACAGATCGCTGAGATAGGTGCCTCACTGATTAAGCATTGGTAACTGTCAGACCAAGTTT
ACTCATATATACTTTAGATTGATTTAAAACTTCATTTTTAATTTAAAAGGATCTAGGTGAAGATCCTTTT
TGATAATCTCATGACCAAAATCCCTTAACGTGAGTTTTCGTTCCACTGAGCGTCAGACCCCGTAGAAAAG
ATCAAAGGATCTTCTTGAGATCCTTTTTTTCTGCGCGTAATCTGCTGCTTGCAAACAAAAAAACCACCGC
TACCAGCGGTGGTTTGTTTGCCGGATCAAGAGCTACCAACTCTTTTTCCGAAGGTAACTGGCTTCAGCAG
AGCGCAGATACCAAATACTGTTCTTCTAGTGTAGCCGTAGTTAGGCCACCACTTCAAGAACTCTGTAGCA
CCGCCTACATACCTCGCTCTGCTAATCCTGTTACCAGTGGCTGCTGCCAGTGGCGATAAGTCGTGTCTTA
CCGGGTTGGACTCAAGACGATAGTTA
Features (pLannotate 1.2.2; 11 found; start..end, strand, type, name):
    480..572     +  CDS            lacI (fragment): lac repressor; lacI; The lac repressor binds to the lac operator to inhibit transcription in E. coli. This inhibition can be relieved by adding lactose or isopropyl-β-D-thiogalactopyranoside (IPTG).
    585..606     +  protein_bind   CAP binding site: CAP binding activates transcription in the presence of cAMP. E. coli catabolite activator protein
    621..651     +  promoter       lac promoter: promoter for the E. coli lac operon
    659..675     +  protein_bind   lac operator: The lac repressor binds to the lac operator to inhibit transcription in E. coli. This inhibition can be relieved by adding lactose or isopropyl-β-D-thiogalactopyranoside (IPTG). lac repressor encoded by lacI
    831..1487    +  CDS            cat: CAT_ECOLX - Experimental evidence at protein level: Swiss-Prot protein existence level 1. This enzyme is an effector of chloramphenicol resistance in bacteria. From Escherichia coli. This protein is used as a marker in many commonly used cloning vectors, such as pACYC184.
   2165..2322    +  CDS            lacZα (fragment): LacZα fragment of β-galactosidase; lacZ fragment
   2328..2427    -  misc_feature   bom (fragment): basis of mobility region from pBR322
   2529..2564    -  CDS            rop (fragment): Rop protein, which maintains plasmids at low copy number; rop
   2659..2763    +  promoter       AmpR promoter: bla
   2764..3624    +  CDS            AmpR: β-lactamase; bla; confers resistance to ampicillin, carbenicillin, and related antibiotics
   3795..297     +  rep_origin     ori (across the origin): high-copy-number ColE1/pMB1/pBR322/pUC origin of replication
