[The description below was written by a language model from this plasmid's Addgene catalogue record and pLannotate feature annotations shown in this document.]
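Description:
pDonorCm(Ptr) is a small (about 4.1 kb) bacterial donor plasmid that supplies the DNA cargo for CRISPR-associated transposase (CAST) integration. It carries a mini-transposon ("Mini-Tn") derived from the Pseudoalteromonas translucida system, assembled by Gibson cloning, with a chloramphenicol resistance cassette as its cargo. When the matching transposase and guide RNA components are provided in trans from other constructs, the mini-Tn is mobilised from this plasmid into a programmed chromosomal site. Insertion events can then be scored or selected by chloramphenicol resistance. It belongs to a set of orthogonal CAST tools for parallel and multiplexed chromosomal integration.

The annotated sequence shows the cat gene (chloramphenicol acetyltransferase) downstream of a CAP binding site, lac promoter and lac operator, with a lacZα fragment further on. The transposon left and right ends were not recognised by the automated annotation, so their exact positions are not recorded, though they presumably lie in the unannotated stretches flanking cat. The plasmid itself is maintained through AmpR (β-lactamase with its own promoter) and a high-copy ColE1/pMB1/pUC-type origin, consistent with the listed ampicillin selection and high copy number. Short remnants of lacI, bom and rop are also present.

The catalogue names pCDFDuet-1 as the backbone, but that vector normally carries a CloDF13 origin and streptomycin/spectinomycin resistance. The sequenced features look instead like a pUC-type cloning vector, so the backbone entry should be treated with caution.
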