Addgene plasmid #175577: pDonorCm(Ptr)
Purpose: DNA donor for transposition
Depositing lab: Sheng Yang. Depositing organization: CAS Center for Excellence in Molecular Plant Sciences ("CEMPS"). Publication: Orthogonal CRISPR-associated transposases for parallel and multiplexed chromosomal integration. Yang S, Zhang Y, Xu J, Zhang J, Zhang J, Yang J, Jiang Y, Yang S. Nucleic Acids Res. 2021 Sep 3. pii: 6363765. doi: 10.1093/nar/gkab752. PubMed 34478496.
Backbone
  Vector backbone: pCDFDuet-1
  Vector type: Bacterial Expression
Growth in bacteria
  Bacterial resistance: Ampicillin, 100 μg/mL
  Growth temperature: 37°C
  Growth strain: DH5alpha
  Copy number: High Copy
Gene/Insert
  Gene/Insert name: Mini-Tn, Cm cassette
  Species: Pseudoalteromonas translucida
  Mutation: NO
  Cloning method: Gibson Cloning
Terms and licenses: Academic/Nonprofit Terms; Industry Terms: Not Available to Industry
How to cite: pDonorCm(Ptr) was a gift from Sheng Yang (Addgene plasmid # 175577 ; http://n2t.net/addgene:175577 ; RRID:Addgene_175577)
